>Addgene plasmid #133009 | pFA-GFP | addgene full sequence | sequence record 297212 | Addgene NGS Result
GTTATTGTCTCATGAGCGGATACATATTTGAATGTATTTAGAAAAATAAACAAATAGGGGTTCCGCGTTT
CCCTCGACAATTCGCGCTAGACCTAGGGATATATTCCGCTTCCTCGCTCACTGACTCGCTACGCTCGGTC
GTTCGACTGCGGCGAGCGGAAATGGCTTACGAACGGGGCGGAGATTTCCTGGAAGATGCCAGGAAGATAC
TTAACAGGGAAGTGAGAGGGCCGCGGCAAAGCCGTTTTTCCATAGGCTCCGCCCCCCTGACAAGCATCAC
GAAATCTGACGCTCAAATCAGTGGTGGCGAAACCCGACAGGACTATAAAGATACCAGGCGTTTCCCCCTG
GCGGCTCCCTCGTGCGCTCTCCTGTTCCTGCCTTTCGGTTTACCGGTGTCATTCCGCTGTTATGGCCGCG
TTTGTCTCATTCCACGCCTGACACTCAGTTCCGGGTAGGCAGTTCGCTCCAAGCTGGACTGTATGCACGA
ACCCCCCGTTCAGTCCGACCGCTGCGCCTTATCCGGTAACTATCGTCTTGAGTCCAACCCGGAAAGACAT
GCAAAAGCACCACTGGCAGCAGCCACTGGTAATTGATTTAGAGGAGTTAGTCTTGAAGTCATGCGCCGGT
TAAGGCTAAACTGAAAGGACAAGTTTTGGTGACTGCGCTCCTCCAAGCCAGTTACCTCGGTTCAAAGAGT
TGGTAGCTCAGAGAACCTTCGAAAAACCGCCCTGCAAGGCGGTTTTTTCGTTTTCAGAGCAAGAGATTAC
GCGCAGACCAAAACGATCTCAAGAAGATCATCTTATTAATCAGATAAAATATTTCTAGATTTCAGTGCAA
TTTATCTCTTCAAATGTAGCACCTGAAGTCAGCCCCATACGATATAAGTTGTTACTAGTGCTTGGATTCT
CACCAATAAAAAACGCCCGGCGGCAACCGAGCGTTCTGAACAAATCCAGATGGAGTTCTGAGGTCATTAC
TGGATCTATCAACAGGAGTCCAAGCGAGCTCGATATCAAATTACGCCCCGCCCTGCCACTCATCGCAGTA
CTGTTGTAATTCATTAAGCATTCTGCCGACATGGAAGCCATCACAAACGGCATGATGAACCTGAATCGCC
AGCGGCATCAGCACCTTGTCGCCTTGCGTATAATATTTGCCCATGGTGAAAACGGGGGCGAAGAAGTTGT
CCATATTGGCCACGTTTAAATCAAAACTGGTGAAACTCACCCAGGGATTGGCTGAGACGAAAAACATATT
CTCAATAAACCCTTTAGGGAAATAGGCCAGGTTTTCACCGTAACACGCCACATCTTGCGAATATATGTGT
AGAAACTGCCGGAAATCGTCGTGGTATTCACTCCAGAGCGATGAAAACGTTTCAGTTTGCTCATGGAAAA
CGGTGTAACAAGGGTGAACACTATCCCATATCACCAGCTCACCGTCTTTCATTGCCATACGGAATTCCGG
ATGAGCATTCATCAGGCGGGCAAGAATGTGAATAAAGGCCGGATAAAACTTGTGCTTATTTTTCTTTACG
GTCTTTAAAAAGGCCGTAATATCCAGCTGAACGGTCTGGTTATAGGTACATTGAGCAACTGACTGAAATG
CCTCAAAATGTTCTTTACGATGCCATTGGGATATATCAACGGTGGTATATCCAGTGATTTTTTTCTCCAT
TTTAGCTTCCTTAGCTCCTGAAAATCTCGATAACTCAAAAAATACGCCCGGTAGTGATCTTATTTCATTA
TGGTGAAAGTTGGAACCTCTTACGTGCCGATCAACGTCTCATTTTCGCCAGATATCGACGTCTAAGAAAC
CATTATTATCATGACATTAACCTATAAAAATAGGCGTATCACGAGGCCCTTTCGTCTTCACCTCGAGTCC
CTATCAGTGATAGAGATTGACATCCCTATCAGTGATAGAGATACTGAGCACATCAGCAGGACGCACTGAC
CGAATTCATTAAAGAGGAGAAAGGTACCATGTCCGTGAGCAAGGGCGAGGAGCTGTTCACCGGGGTGGTG
CCCATCCTGGTCGAGCTGGACGGCGACGTAAACGGCCACAAGTTCAGCGTGCGCGGCGAGGGCGAGGGCG
ATGCCACCAACGGCAAGCTGACCCTGAAGTTCATCTGCACCACCGGCAAGCTGCCCGTGCCCTGGCCCAC
CCTCGTGACCACCCTGACCTACGGCGTGCAGTGCTTCAGCCGCTACCCCGACCACATGAAGCAGCACGAC
TTCTTCAAGTCCGCCATGCCCGAAGGCTACGTCCAGGAGCGCACCATCTCCTTCAAGGACGACGGCACCT
ACAAGACCCGCGCCGAGGTGAAGTTCGAGGGCGACACCCTGGTGAACCGCATCGAGCTGAAGGGCATCGA
CTTCAAGGAGGACGGCAACATCCTGGGGCACAAGCTGGAGTACAACTTCAACAGCCACAACGTCTATATC
ACGGCCGACAAGCAGAAGAACGGCATCAAGGCGAACTTCAAGATCCGCCACAACGTCGAGGACGGCAGCG
TGCAGCTCGCCGACCACTACCAGCAGAACACCCCCATCGGCGACGGCCCCGTGCTGCTGCCCGACAACCA
CTACCTGAGCACCCAGTCCAAGCTGAGCAAAGACCCCAACGAGAAGCGCGATCACATGGTCCTGCTGGAG
TTCGTGACCGCCGCCGGGATCACTCTCGGCATGGACGAGCTGTACAAGAGCGGTCACCATCACCATCACC
ATTAAAATGTAACTGTATTCAGCGATGACGAAATTCTTAGCTATTGTAATACTCTAGAGGCATCAAATAA
AACGAAAGGCTCAGTCGAAAGACTGGGCCTTTCGTTTTATCTGTTGTTTGTCGGTGAACGCTCTCCTGAG
TAGGACAAATCCGCCGCCGCTAGCAGTTCGTAGACGGAAACAAACGCAGAATCCAAGCAAAAGGGAATAA
GGGCGACACGGAAATGTTGAATACTCATACTCTTCCTTTTTCAATATTATTGAAGCATTTATCAGGGTTA
TGTCCACTGGGTTCGTGCCTTCATCCGGATATCCAGGAACTGTTAAGACCCACTTTCACATTTAAGTTGT
TTTTCTAATCCGCATATGATCAATTCAAGGCCGAATAAGAAGGCTGGCTCTGCACCTTGGTGATCAAATA
ATTCGATAGCTTGTCGTAATAATGGCGGCATACTATCAGTAGTAGGTGTTTCCCTTTCTTCTTTAGCGAC
TTGATGCTCTTGATCTTCCAATACGCAACCTAAAGTAAAATGCCCCACAGCGCTGAGTGCATATAATGCA
TTCTCTAGTGAAAAACCTTGTTGGCATAAAAAGGCTAATTGATTTTCGAGAGTTTCATACTGTTTTTCTG
TAGGCCGTGTACCTAAATGTACTTTTGCTCCATCGCGATGACTTAGTAAAGCACATCTAAAACTTTTAGC
GTTATTACGTAAAAAATCTTGCCAGCTTTCCCCTTCTAAAGGGCAAAAGTGAGTATGGTGCCTATCTAAC
ATCTCAATGGCTAAGGCGTCGAGCAAAGCCCGCTTATTTTTTACATGCCAATACAATGTAGGCTGCTCTA
CACCTAGCTTCTGGGCGAGTTTACGGGTTGTTAAACCTTCGATTCCGACCTCATTAAGCAGCTCTAATGC
GCTGTTAATCACTTTACTTTTATCTAATCTAGACATACTCTTCCTTTTTCAATATTATTGAAGCATTTAT
CAGG
Features (pLannotate 1.2.2; 13 found; start..end, strand, type, name):
    104..159     -  rep_origin     RSF ori (fragment): Plasmids containing the RSF 1030 origin of replication can be propagated in E. coli cells that contain additional plasmids with compatible origins.
    247..792     -  rep_origin     p15A ori: Plasmids containing the medium-copy-number p15A origin of replication can be propagated in E. coli cells that contain a second plasmid with the ColE1 origin.
    906..1000    -  terminator     lambda t0 terminator: transcription terminator from phage lambda
   1021..1680    -  CDS            CmR: chloramphenicol acetyltransferase; cat; confers resistance to chloramphenicol
   1681..1783    -  promoter       cat promoter: promoter of the E. coli cat gene encoding chloramphenicol acetyltransferase
   1888..1961    +  promoter       PLtetO-1 promoter: modified phage lambda PL promoter with tet operator sites (Lutz and Bujard, 1997)
   1995..2708    +  CDS            SiriusGFP: enhanced GFP (EGFP) derivative that exhibits robust folding and enhanced photostability (Zhong et al., 2019) mammalian codon-optimized
   2715..2732    +  CDS            6xHis: 6xHis affinity tag
   2794..2880    +  terminator     rrnB T1 terminator: Escherichia coli rrnB; transcription terminator T1 from the E. coli rrnB gene
   2929..2968    -  CDS            AmpR (fragment): β-lactamase; bla; confers resistance to ampicillin, carbenicillin, and related antibiotics
   2969..3011    -  promoter       AmpR promoter (fragment): bla
   3053..3676    -  CDS            TetR: tetracycline repressor TetR; tetR from transposon Tn10; TetR binds to the tetracycline operator tetO to inhibit transcription. This inhibition can be relieved by adding tetracycline or doxycycline.
   3677..67      -  promoter       AmpR promoter (across the origin): bla
