[The description below was written by a language model from this plasmid's Addgene catalogue record and pLannotate feature annotations shown in this document.]
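Description:
pFA-GFP is a small (about 3.7 kb) bacterial expression plasmid built on the pFA backbone and carrying a superfolder GFP (sfGFP) reporter. It replicates in E. coli from the medium-copy p15A origin, which is compatible with ColE1-type plasmids and so allows co-maintenance with a second vector. Selection is by chloramphenicol, conferred by a chloramphenicol acetyltransferase gene driven by its own cat promoter and followed by the lambda t0 terminator. The feature table also shows a short RSF origin fragment and small remnants of the β-lactamase gene and promoter. These appear to be non-functional leftovers of construction, and the record lists only chloramphenicol resistance.

The expression cassette places the 714 bp synthetic sfGFP coding sequence under the PLtetO-1 promoter, a phage lambda PL derivative bearing tet operator sites, with a C-terminal 6xHis tag and the rrnB T1 terminator downstream. The automated annotation labels the reporter as SiriusGFP, a closely related GFP variant, but the catalogue entry identifies it as sfGFP. A TetR repressor gene is encoded on the opposite strand, apparently transcribed from a bla (AmpR) promoter. TetR binds the operators to keep the promoter off until a tetracycline-class inducer relieves repression, which is what the catalogue's "tetR" promoter entry refers to. This gives self-contained, inducible expression without needing a host strain that supplies TetR.

The stated purpose is simply pFA carrying sfGFP. It would plausibly serve as a fluorescent control or expression reporter for the pFA vector series used in work on prokaryotic inorganic carbon pumps, though the record does not describe a specific role.
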