Addgene plasmid #133009: pFA-GFP
Purpose: pFA carrying a sfGFP gene
Depositing lab: David Savage. Depositing organization: University of California, Berkeley. Publication: DABs are inorganic carbon pumps found throughout prokaryotic phyla. Desmarais JJ, Flamholz AI, Blikstad C, Dugan EJ, Laughlin TG, Oltrogge LM, Chen AW, Wetmore K, Diamond S, Wang JY, Savage DF. Nat Microbiol. 2019 Aug 12. pii: 10.1038/s41564-019-0520-8. doi: 10.1038/s41564-019-0520-8. PubMed 31406332.
Backbone
  Vector backbone: pFA
  Backbone size w/o insert (bp): 2970
  Total vector size (bp): 3714
  Vector type: Bacterial Expression
Growth in bacteria
  Bacterial resistance: Chloramphenicol, 25 μg/mL
  Growth temperature: 37°C
  Growth strain: DH5alpha
  Copy number: Unknown
Gene/Insert
  Gene/Insert name: sfGFP
  Species: Synthetic
  Insert size (bp): 714
  Promoter: tetR
  Tag / fusion protein: 6xhis (C terminal on insert)
  Cloning method: Unknown
  Sequencing primers: 5′ CCTTTCGTCTTCACCTCGAG
Terms and licenses: Academic/Nonprofit Terms; Industry Terms: Not Available to Industry
How to cite: pFA-GFP was a gift from David Savage (Addgene plasmid # 133009 ; http://n2t.net/addgene:133009 ; RRID:Addgene_133009)
